>Addgene plasmid #148402 | pAc5.1B-lambdaN-HA-DmNot1_1674-1962-dsRNAres_AC | addgene full sequence | sequence record 356623 | Addgene NGS Result
ACCGCATGTTGCCGTTTCCTTTTATGCGTCATTTTGGCTCGAAATAGGCAATTATTTAAACAAAGATTAG
TCAACGAAAACGCTAAAATAAATAAGTCTACAATATGGTTACTTATTGCCATGTGTGTGCAGCCAACGAT
AGCAACAAAAGCAACAACACAGGTGGCTTTCCCTCTTTCACTTTTTGTTTGCAAGCCGCGTGCGAGCAAG
ACGGCACGACCGGCAAACGCAATTACGCTGACAAAGAGCAGACGAAGTTTTGGCGAAAAACATCAAGGCG
CCTGATACGAATGCATTTGCAATAACAATTGCGATATTTAATATTGTTTATGAAGCTGTTTGACTTCAAA
ACACACAAAAAAAAAAATAAAACAAATTATTTGAAAGAGAATTAGGAATCGGACGCTTATCGTTAGGGTA
ACAACAAGAAATGCTTACTGAGTCACAGCCTCTGGAAAACTGCCGCAAGCCAGAGAGAGAGAGAAAAAGA
GGGAGAGCAGCTTAGACCGCATGTGCTTGTGTGTGAGGCGTCTCTCTCTTCGTCTCTGTTGCGCAAACGC
ATAGACTGCACTGAAAAAATCGATTACCTATTTTTTATGAATGAATATTTGCACTATTACTATTCAAAAC
TATTAAGATAGCAATCACATTCAATAGCCAAATACTATACCACCTGAGCGATGCAACGAAATGATCAATT
TGAGCAAAAATGCTGCATATTTAGGACGGCATCATTATAGAAATGCTTCTTGCTGTGTACTTTTCTCTCG
TCTGGCAGCTGTTTCGCCGTTATTGTTAAAACCGGCTTAAGTTAGGTGTGTTTTCTACGACTAGTGAATG
CCCTACTAGAAGATGTGTGTTGCACAAAATGTCCCTGGAATAACCAATTTGAAGTGCAGATAGCAGTAAA
CGTAAGCTAATATGAATATTATTTAACTGTAATGTTTTAATATCGCTGGACATTACTAATAAACCCACTA
TAAACACATGTACATATGTATGTTTTGGCATACAATGAGTAGTTGGGGAAAAAATGTGTAAAAGCACCGT
GACCATCACAGCATAAAGATAACCAGCTGAAGTATCGAATATGAGTAACCCCCAAATTGAATCACATGCC
GCAACTGATAGGACCCATGGAAGTACACTCTTCATGGCGATATACAAGACACACACAAGCACGAACACCC
AGTTGCGGAGGAAATTCTCCGTAAATGAAAACCCAATCGGCGAACAATTCATACCCATATATGGTAAAAG
TTTTGAACGCGACTTGAGAGCGGAGAGCATTGCGGCTGATAAGGTTTTAGCGCTAAGCGGGCTTTATAAA
ACGGGCTGCGGGACCAGTTTTCATATCACTACCGTTTGAGTTCTTGTGCTGTGTGGATACTCCTCCCGAC
ACAAAGCCGCTCCATCAGCCAGCAGTCGTCTAATCCAGAGACCCCGGATCGGGGTACCAACATGGACGCA
CAAACACGACGACGTGAGCGTCGCGCTGAGAAACAAGCTCAATGGAAAGCTGCAAACGGTGGATCTCCTC
CACATATGGCTTACCCATACGATGTTCCAGATTACGCTCCTCCAAGCTTGAATTCTGCAGATATCCAGCA
CAGTGGCGGCCGCTCGAGACCAGCTACACTTTATGCTGTGTACTCGGAGTTCGCTAGAAGCATACCTGGC
TTCCAGCAGATGAGCGATCGCGATATTGCCCTGTTTGTGCCCAAGCCGACGGATTTGTCTCAGCCAAATG
TGTTTGCTAATGATGATAGCATGGTATACGGGGAACTGGCTAGCAAAATGGAGGCCTTCATGAACACGGC
AATCGGAGTGCCGACACTCCAGATCCAGGCTAGCAAGATGCACATGCTACTCAACGCCCTGATAGCGACG
CGTCGACTGCGTGACCAAGAGTCTGCCTTTAATCTGCTGACCCGCGCGGTCGAGGGTTTGACCGAAGGAT
TGGTCAATATGCATGAAAACATGGAGCAAATGAAGATGTACCAAAACATCCATCTCCGTATCCTTGGCTT
GCTGAACAACAGTTTCGGTGCTCCAAACACAGAGCGAGCGGTAACAAAGTGTTTCTTCGATATCCGAGAG
GAGGTGCGATATAACGTGGAGGCAGCTCGCGCTTTGATTACGTCGCACTTTGTCAATCTGAATCAGTTTG
ACGGAATGCTACGCGACTGCATGGACAACGGAAACAATTATGTGGCTATATCGTTCGGTATCGCACTGCT
GGAGCGCCTCATCATGGACGATCGAGTGATTAATATTGTTTCGGACAACGAATTCATGGCAACTGTTGAG
CTGCTAGGTAGGCTGACCCAACACCGTCACCGCTACCCCGAGTGTATCGTCAACGCCATCGACACCCTGT
GGTCCGGCAATTTCAATAGCTCCTCCGATTATTCCCCCTTTAATGGAAACGACCGCTATCTGAGCGGCGC
TAGCCACTATATTCATAGCGGAATGCACCATGTCCGCTCGTGTGACTTATCTAGAGGGCCCGCGGTTCGA
AGGTAAGCCTATCCCTAACCCTCTCCTCGGTCTCGATTCTACGCGTACCGGTCATCATCACCATCACCAT
TGAGTTTAAACCCGCTGATCAGCCTCGACTGTGCCTTCTAAGGCCTGAGCTCGCTGATCAGCCTCGATCG
AGGATCCAGACATGATAAGATACATTGATGAGTTTGGACAAACCACAACTAGAATGCAGTGAAAAAAATG
CTTTATTTGTGAAATTTGTGATGCTATTGCTTTATTTGTAACCATTATAAGCTGCAATAAACAAGTTAAC
AACAACAATTGCATTCATTTTATGTTTCAGGTTCAGGGGGAGGTGTGGGAGGTTTTTTAAAGCAAGTAAA
ACCTCTACAAATGTGGTATGGCTGATTATGATCAGTCGACCGATGCCCTTGAGAGCCTTCAACCCAGTCA
GCTCCTTCCGGTGGGCGCGGGGCATGACTATCGTCGCCGCACTTATGACTGTCTTCTTTATCATGCAACT
CGTAGGACAGGTGCCGGCAGCGCTCTGGGTCATTTTCGGCGAGGACCGCTTTCGCTGGAGCGCGACGATG
ATCGGCCTGTCGCTTGCGGTATTCGGAATCTTGCACGCCCTCGCTCAAGCCTTCGTCACTGGTCCCGCCA
CCAAACGTTTCGGCGAGAAGCAGGCCATTATCGCCGGCATGGCGGCCGACGCGCTGGGCTACGTCTTGCT
GGCGTTCGCGACGCGAGGCTGGATGGCCTTCCCCATTATGATTCTTCTCGCTTCCGGCGGCATCGGGATG
CCCGCGTTGCAGGCCATGCTGTCCAGGCAGGTAGATGACGACCATCAGGGACAGCTTCAAGGCCAGCAAA
AGGCCAGGAACCGTAAAAAGGCCGCGTTGCTGGCGTTTTTCCATAGGCTCCGCCCCCCTGACGAGCATCA
CAAAAATCGACGCTCAAGTCAGAGGTGGCGAAACCCGACAGGACTATAAAGATACCAGGCGTTTCCCCCT
GGAAGCTCCCTCGTGCGCTCTCCTGTTCCGACCCTGCCGCTTACCGGATACCTGTCCGCCTTTCTCCCTT
CGGGAAGCGTGGCGCTTTCTCATAGCTCACGCTGTAGGTATCTCAGTTCGGTGTAGGTCGTTCGCTCCAA
GCTGGGCTGTGTGCACGAACCCCCCGTTCAGCCCGACCGCTGCGCCTTATCCGGTAACTATCGTCTTGAG
TCCAACCCGGTAAGACACGACTTATCGCCACTGGCAGCAGCCACTGGTAACAGGATTAGCAGAGCGAGGT
ATGTAGGCGGTGCTACAGAGTTCTTGAAGTGGTGGCCTAACTACGGCTACACTAGAAGGACAGTATTTGG
TATCTGCGCTCTGCTGAAGCCAGTTACCTTCGGAAAAAGAGTTGGTAGCTCTTGATCCGGCAAACAAACC
ACCGCTGGTAGCGGTGGTTTTTTTGTTTGCAAGCAGCAGATTACGCGCAGAAAAAAAGGATCTCAAGAAG
ATCCTTTGATCTTTTCTACGGGGTCTGACGCTCAGTGGAACGAAAACTCACGTTAAGGGATTTTGGTCAT
GAGATTATCAAAAAGGATCTTCACCTAGATCCTTTTAAATTAAAAATGAAGTTTTAAATCAATCTAAAGT
ATATATGAGTAAACTTGGTCTGACAGTTACCAATGCTTAATCAGTGAGGCACCTATCTCAGCGATCTGTC
TATTTCGTTCATCCATAGTTGCCTGACTCCCCGTCGTGTAGATAACTACGATACGGGAGGGCTTACCATC
TGGCCCCAGTGCTGCAATGATACCGCGAGACCCACGCTCACCGGCTCCAGATTTATCAGCAATAAACCAG
CCAGCCGGAAGGGCCGAGCGCAGAAGTGGTCCTGCAACTTTATCCGCCTCCATCCAGTCTATTAATTGTT
GCCGGGAAGCTAGAGTAAGTAGTTCGCCAGTTAATAGTTTGCGCAACGTTGTTGCCATTGCTGCAGGCAT
CGTGGTGTCACGCTCGTCGTTTGGTATGGCTTCATTCAGCTCCGGTTCCCAACGATCAAGGCGAGTTACA
TGATCCCCCATGTTGTGCAAAAAAGCGGTTAGCTCCTTCGGTCCTCCGATCGTTGTCAGAAGTAAGTTGG
CCGCAGTGTTATCACTCATGGTTATGGCAGCACTGCATAATTCTCTTACTGTCATGCCATCCGTAAGATG
CTTTTCTGTGACTGGTGAGTACTCAACCAAGTCATTCTGAGAATAGTGTATGCGGCGACCGAGTTGCTCT
TGCCCGGCGTCAACACGGGATAATACCGCGCCACATAGCAGAACTTTAAAAGTGCTCATCATTGGAAAAC
GTTCTTCGGGGCGAAAACTCTCAAGGATCTTACCGCTGTTGAGATCCAGTTCGATGTAACCCACTCGTGC
ACCCAACTGATCTTCAGCATCTTTTACTTTCACCAGCGTTTCTGGGTGAGCAAAAACAGGAAGGCAAAAT
GCCGCAAAAAAGGGAATAAGGGCGACACGGAAATGTTGAATACTCATACTCTTCCTTTTTCAATATTATT
GAAGCATTTATCAGGGTTATTGTCTCATGAGCGGATACATATTTGAATGTATTTAGAAAAATAAACAAAT
AGGGGTTCCGCGCACATTTCCCCGAAAAGTGCCACCTGACGTCTAAGAAACCATTATTATCATGACATTA
ACCTATAAAAATAGGCGTATCACGAGGCCCTTTCGTCTTCAAGAATTAATTCTATATTCTAAAAACACAA
ATGATACTTCTAAAAAAAAATCATGAATGGCATCAACTCTGAATCAAATCTTTGCAGATGCACCTACTTC
TCATTTCCACTGTCACATCATTTTTCCAGATCTCGCTGCCTGTTATGTGGCCCACAAACCAAGACACGTT
TTATGGCCATTAAAGCTGGCTGATCGTCGCCAAACACCAAATACATAATGAATATGTACACATTCGAGAA
AGAAGCGATCAAAGAAGCGTCTTCGGGCGGAGTAGGAGAATGCGGAGGAGAAGGAGAACGAGCTGATCTA
GTATCTCTCCACAATCCAATGCCAACTGACCAACTGGCCATATTCGGAGCAATTTGAAGCCAATTTCCAT
CGCCTGGCGATCGCTCCATTCTTGGCTATATGTTTTTCACCGTTACCCGGGGCCATTTTCAAAGACTCGT
CGGCAAGATAAGATTGTGTCACTCGCTGTCTCTCTTCATTTGTCGAAGAATGCTGAGGAATTTCGCGATG
ACGTCGGCGAGTATTTTGAAGAATGAGAATAATTTGTATTTATACGAAAATCAGTTAGTGGAATTTTCTA
CAAAAACATGTTATCTATAGATAATTTTGTTGCAAAATATGTTGACTATGACAAAGATTGTATGTATATA
CCTTTAATGTATTCTCATTTTCTTATGTATTTATAATGGCAATGATGATACTGATGATATTTTAAGATGA
TGCCAGACCAAAAGGCTTGAATTTCTGCGTCTTTTGCCGAACGCAGTGCATGTGCAATTGTTGTTTTTTG
GAATATTCAATTTTCGGACTGTCCGCTTTGATTTCAGTTTCTTGGCTTATTCAAAAAGCAAAGTAAAGCC
AAAAAAGCGAGATGGCAATACCAAATGCGGCAAAACGGTAGTGGAAGGAAAGGGGTGCGGGGCAGCGGAA
GGAAGGGTGGGGCGGGGCGTGGCGGGGTCTGTGGCTGGGCGCGACGTCACCGACGTTGGAGCCACTCCTT
TGACCATGTGTGCGTGTGTGTATTATTCGTGTCTCGCCACTCGCCGGTTGTTTTTTTCTTTTTATGCTGC
GCTCTCTCTAGCGCCATCTCGCTTACGCATGCTCAACGC
Features (pLannotate 1.2.2; 10 found; start..end, strand, type, name):
   1462..1527    +  CDS            N (fragment): REGN_LAMBD - Experimental evidence at protein level: Swiss-Prot protein existence level 1. Plays a role as a transcriptional antitermination factor that allows the virus to initiate its lytic phase. Activates expression of the delayed viral early genes by modifying host RNA polymerase (RNAP) into a form that is resistant to termination signals. This antitermination function requires the host NusA protein which serves to stabilize the interaction between antitermination protein N and host RNA polymerase. From Escherichia phage lambda (Bacteriophage lambda).
   1552..1578    +  CDS            3xHA (fragment): three tandem HA epitope tags
   2522..2563    +  CDS            V5 tag: epitope tag from simian virus 5
   2663..2797    -  polyA_signal   SV40 poly(A) signal: SV40 polyadenylation signal
   2820..2904    -  CDS            large T antigen (fragment): large T antigen from SV40 (simian virus 40)
   2905..3352    +  CDS            TcR (fragment): tetracycline efflux protein; tet; confers resistance to tetracycline
   3398..3986    -  rep_origin     ori: high-copy-number ColE1/pMB1/pBR322/pUC origin of replication
   4157..5017    -  CDS            AmpR: β-lactamase; bla; confers resistance to ampicillin, carbenicillin, and related antibiotics
   5018..5122    -  promoter       AmpR promoter: bla
   5272..1442    +  promoter       Ac5 promoter (across the origin): Drosophila melanogaster actin 5C promoter
