[The description below was written by a language model from this plasmid's Addgene catalogue record and pLannotate feature annotations shown in this document.]
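Description:
pAc5.1B-lambdaN-HA-DmNot1_1674-1962-dsRNAres_AC is an insect-cell expression plasmid of about 6.3 kb. The catalogue lists the backbone as unknown, although the name and annotated parts point to a pAc5.1-type vector. It is maintained in E. coli through a ColE1/pUC-type origin and selected with ampicillin via the AmpR (β-lactamase) gene and its own promoter. The repository lists it as low copy even though the origin is annotated as a high-copy type. A short tetracycline-resistance fragment and a sliver of SV40 large T antigen sequence are also annotated. These appear to be non-functional backbone remnants, and no selectable marker for insect cells is annotated.

The expression cassette is driven by the constitutive Drosophila melanogaster actin 5C (Ac5) promoter, which spans the numbering origin of the circular map, and it ends at an SV40 polyadenylation signal. Directly downstream of the promoter lie a short fragment of the bacteriophage lambda N protein, the peptide commonly used to bind boxB RNA hairpins, and an HA epitope (a single-repeat-sized match to the 3xHA feature). The unannotated stretch that follows presumably holds the insert, residues 1674–1962 of Drosophila Not1, the scaffold subunit of the CCR4-NOT deadenylase complex. The insert carries two silent changes relative to the reference transcript, and the "dsRNAres" label indicates a version meant to escape dsRNA-mediated knockdown of endogenous Not1. A vector-derived V5 tag lies after the insert, but the record does not say whether it is in frame or translated.

The design suits lambdaN-boxB tethering assays in cultured Drosophila cells, where the Not1 fragment is recruited to a reporter mRNA to test its silencing activity. This fits the associated study of miRISC and CCR4-NOT-mediated repression.
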