Addgene plasmid #148402: pAc5.1B-lambdaN-HA-DmNot1_1674-1962-dsRNAres_AC
Purpose: Insect Expression of DmNot1_1674-1962-dsRNAres
Depositing lab: Elisa Izaurralde. Depositing organization: Max Planck Institute for Developmental Biology. Publication: miRISC and the CCR4-NOT complex silence mRNA targets independently of 43S ribosomal scanning. Kuzuoglu-Ozturk D, Bhandari D, Huntzinger E, Fauser M, Helms S, Izaurralde E. EMBO J. 2016 Jun 1;35(11):1186-203. doi: 10.15252/embj.201592901. Epub 2016 Mar 23. PubMed 27009120.
Backbone
  Vector backbone: Unknown
  Vector type: Insect Expression
Growth in bacteria
  Bacterial resistance: Ampicillin, 100 μg/mL
  Growth temperature: 37°C
  Growth strain: DH5alpha
  Copy number: Low Copy
Gene/Insert
  Gene/Insert name: DmNot1_1674-1962-dsRNAres
  Species: D. melanogaster (fly)
  Mutation: 2 silent mutations compared to the sequence given by NCBI: NM_001103772.2.
  Entrez Gene: Not1 (a.k.a. Dmel_CG34407, CG1874, CG1884, CG34407, Dmel\CG34407, Dmel_CG1874, Dmel_CG1884, NOT, NOT1, anon-EST:Liang-1.29, anon-WO0118547.221, clone 1.29, not1)
  Cloning method: Unknown
Terms and licenses: Academic/Nonprofit Terms; Industry Terms: Not Available to Industry
Depositor comments: Plasmids from this collection were made available to the research community and donated after the lab closed. Please note that the sequence provided by the depositing laboratory may be theoretical/predicted or based on Sanger sequencing results. There may be discrepancies between sequencing results obtained by Addgene and the depositor sequence. If an Addgene verified sequence is not available, please contact before placing your order to request that our lab fully sequence the plasmid.
How to cite: pAc5.1B-lambdaN-HA-DmNot1_1674-1962-dsRNAres_AC was a gift from Elisa Izaurralde (Addgene plasmid # 148402 ; http://n2t.net/addgene:148402 ; RRID:Addgene_148402)
